>Addgene plasmid #45958 | pCWX-R4-DEST-R2-PC | depositor full sequence | sequence record 64551 | pCWX-R4-DEST-R2-PC sequence 9506 bps
GTCGACATTGATTATTGACTAGTTATTAATAGTAATCAATTACGGGGTCATTAGTTCATAGCCCATATAT
GGAGTTCCGCGTTACATAACTTACGGTAAATGGCCCGCCTGGCTGACCGCCCAACGACCCCCGCCCATTG
ACGTCAATAATGACGTATGTTCCCATAGTAACGCCAATAGGGACTTTCCATTGACGTCAATGGGTGGACT
ATTTACGGTAAACTGCCCACTTGGCAGTACATCAAGTGTATCATATGCCAAGTACGCCCCCTATTGACGT
CAATGACGGTAAATGGCCCGCCTGGCATTATGCCCAGTACATGACCTTATGGGACTTTCCTACTTGGCAG
TACATCTACGTATTAGTCATCGCTATTACCATGGGAGGCGTGGCCTGGGCGGGACTGGGGAGTGGCGAGC
CCTCAGATCCTGCATATAAGCAGCTGCTTTTTGCCTGTACTGGGTCTCTCTGGTTAGACCAGATCTGAGC
CTGGGAGCTCTCTGGCTAACTAGGGAACCCACTGCTTAAGCCTCAATAAAGCTTGCCTTGAGTGCTTCAA
GTAGTGTGTGCCCGTCTGTTGTGTGACTCTGGTAACTAGAGATCCCTCAGACCCTTTTAGTCAGTGTGGA
AAATCTCTAGCAGTGGCGCCCGAACAGGGACTTGAAAGCGAAAGGGAAACCAGAGGAGCTCTCTCGACGC
AGGACTCGGCTTGCTGAAGCGCGCACGGCAAGAGGCGAGGGGCGGCGACTGGTGAGTACGCCAAAAATTT
TGACTAGCGGAGGCTAGAAGGAGAGAGATGGGTGCGAGAGCGTCAGTATTAAGCGGGGGAGAATTAGATC
GCGATGGGAAAAAATTCGGTTAAGGCCAGGGGGAAAGAAAAAATATAAATTAAAACATATAGTATGGGCA
AGCAGGGAGCTAGAACGATTCGCAGTTAATCCTGGCCTGTTAGAAACATCAGAAGGCTGTAGACAAATAC
TGGGACAGCTACAACCATCCCTTCAGACAGGATCAGAAGAACTTAGATCATTATATAATACAGTAGCAAC
CCTCTATTGTGTGCATCAAAGGATAGAGATAAAAGACACCAAGGAAGCTTTAGACAAGATAGAGGAAGAG
CAAAACAAAAGTAAGAAAAAAGCACAGCAAGCAGCAGGATCTTCAGACCTGGAAATTCCCTACAATCCCC
AAAGTCAAGGAGTAGTAGAATCTATGAATAAAGAATTAAAGAAAATTATAGGACAGGTAAGAGATCAGGC
TGAACATCTTAAGACAGCAGTACAAATGGCAGTATTCATCCACAATTTTAAAAGAAAAGGGGGGATTGGG
GGGTACAGTGCAGGGGAAAGAATAGTAGACATAATAGCAACAGACATACAAACTAAAGAATTACAAAAAC
AAATTACAAAAATTCAAAATTTTCGGGTTTATTACAGGGACAGCAGAAATCCACTTTGGAAAGGACCAGC
AAAGCTCCTCTGGAAAGGTGAAGGGGCAGTAGTAATACAAGATAATAGTGACATAAAAGTAGTGCCAAGA
AGAAAAGCAAAGATCATTAGGGATTATGGAAAACAGATGGCAGGTGATGATTGTGTGGCAAGTAGACAGG
ATGAGGATTAGAACATGGAAAAGTTTAGTAAAACACCATAAGGAGGAGATATGAGGGACAATTGGAGAAG
TGAATTATATAAATATAAAGTAGTAAAAATTGAACCATTAGGAGTAGCACCCACCAAGGCAAAGAGAAGA
GTGGTGCAGAGAGAAAAAAGAGCAGTGGGAATAGGAGCTTTGTTCCTTGGGTTCTTGGGAGCAGCAGGAA
GCACTATGGGCGCAGCGTCAATGACGCTGACGGTACAGGCCAGACAATTATTGTCTGGTATAGTGCAGCA
GCAGAACAATTTGCTGAGGGCTATTGAGGCGCAACAGCATCTGTTGCAACTCACAGTCTGGGGCATCAAG
CAGCTCCAGGCAAGAATCCTGGCTGTGGAAAGATACCTAAAGGATCAACAGCTCCTGGGGATTTGGGGTT
GCTCTGGAAAACTCATTTGCACCACTGCTGTGCCTTGGAATGCTAGTTGGAGTAATAAATCTCTGGAACA
GATTTGGAATCACACGACCTGGATGGAGTGGGACAGAGAAATTAACAATTACACAAGCTTAATACACTCC
TTAATTGAAGAATCGCAAAACCAGCAAGAAAAGAATGAACAAGAATTATTGGAATTAGATAAATGGGCAA
GTTTGTGGAATTGGTTTAACATAACAAATTGGCTGTGGTATATAAAATTATTCATAATGATAGTAGGAGG
CTTGGTAGGTTTAAGAATAGTTTTTGCTGTACTTTCTATAGTGAATAGAGTTAGGCAGGGATATTCACCA
TTATCGTTTCAGACCCACCTCCCAACCCCGAGGGGACCCGACAGGCCCGAAGGAATAGAAGAAGAAGGTG
GAGAGAGAGACAGAGACAGATCCATTCGATTAGTGAACGGATCTCGACGGTATCGCTAGTGATTATCGGA
TCAACTTTGTATAGAAAAGTTGAACGAGAAACGTAAAATGATATAAATATCAATATATTAAATTAGATTT
TGCATAAAAAACAGACTACATAATACTGTAAAACACAACATATCCAGTCACTATGGCGGCCGCATTAGGC
ACCCCAGGCTTTACACTTTATGCTTCCGGCTCGTATAATGTGTGGATTTTGAGTTAGGATCCGTCGAGAT
TTTCAGGAGCTAAGGAAGCTAAAATGGAGAAAAAAATCACTGGATATACCACCGTTGATATATCCCAATG
GCATCGTAAAGAACATTTTGAGGCATTTCAGTCAGTTGCTCAATGTACCTATAACCAGACCGTTCAGCTG
GATATTACGGCCTTTTTAAAGACCGTAAAGAAAAATAAGCACAAGTTTTATCCGGCCTTTATTCACATTC
TTGCCCGCCTGATGAATGCTCATCCGGAACTCCGTATGGCAATGAAAGACGGTGAGCTGGTGATATGGGA
TAGTGTTCACCCTTGTTACACCGTTTTCCATGAGCAAACTGAAACGTTTTCATCGCTCTGGAGTGAATAC
CACGACGATTTCCGGCAGTTTCTACACATATATTCGCAAGATGTGGCGTGTTACGGTGAAAACCTGGCCT
ATTTCCCTAAAGGGTTTATTGAGAATATGTTTTTCGTCTCAGCCAATCCCTGGGTGAGTTTCACCAGTTT
TGATTTAAACGTGGCCAATATGGACAACTTCTTCGCCCCCGTTTTCACCATGGGCAAATATTATACGCAA
GGCGACAAGGTGCTGATGCCGCTGGCGATTCAGGTTCATCATGCCGTTTGTGATGGCTTCCATGTCGGCA
GAATGCTTAATGAATTACAACAGTACTGCGATGAGTGGCAGGGCGGGGCGTAAACGCGTGGATCCGGCTT
ACTAAAAGCCAGATAACAGTATGCGTATTTGCGCGCTGATTTTTGCGGTATAAGAATATATACTGATATG
TATACCCGAAGTATGTCAAAAAGAGGTATGCTATGAAGCAGCGTATTACAGTGACAGTTGACAGCGACAG
CTATCAGTTGCTCAAGGCATATATGATGTCAATATCTCCGGTCTGGTAAGCACAACCATGCAGAATGAAG
CCCGTCGTCTGCGTGCCGAACGCTGGAAAGCGGAAAATCAGGAAGGGATGGCTGAGGTCGCCCGGTTTAT
TGAAATGAACGGCTCTTTTGCTGACGAGAACAGGGGCTGGTGAAATGCAGTTTAAGGTTTACACCTATAA
AAGAGAGAGCCGTTATCGTCTGTTTGTGGATGTACAGAGTGATATTATTGACACGCCCGGGCGACGGATG
GTGATCCCCCTGGCCAGTGCACGTCTGCTGTCAGATAAAGTCTCCCGTGAACTTTACCCGGTGGTGCATA
TCGGGGATGAAAGCTGGCGCATGATGACCACCGATATGGCCAGTGTGCCGGTCTCCGTTATCGGGGAAGA
AGTGGCTGATCTCAGCCACCGCGAAAATGACATCAAAAACGCCATTAACCTGATGTTCTGGGGAATATAA
ATGTCAGGCTCCCTTATACACAGCCAGTCTGCAGGTCGAGCAGATCTGCTCGACCATAGTGACTGGATAT
GTTGTGTTTTACAGTATTATGTAGTCTGTTTTTTATGCAAAATCTAATTTAATATATTGATATTTATATC
ATTTTACGTTTCTCGTTCAGCTTTCTTGTACAAAGTGGTGATAATCGAATTCCCACGGGGTTGGGGTTGC
GCCTTTTCCAAGGCAGCCCTGGGTTTGCGCAGGGACGCGGCTGCTCTGGGCGTGGTTCCGGGAAACGCAG
CGGCGCCGACCCTGGGTCTCGCACATTCTTCACGTCCGTTCGCAGCGTCACCCGGATCTTCGCCGCTACC
CTTGTGGGCCCCCCGGCGACGCTTCCTGCTCCGCCCCTAAGTCGGGAAGGTTCCTTGCGGTTCGCGGCGT
GCCGGACGTGACAAACGGAAGCCGCACGTCTCACTAGTACCCTCGCAGACGGACAGCGCCAGGGAGCAAT
GGCAGCGCGCCGACCGCGATGGGCTGTGGCCAATAGCGGCTGCTCAGCGGGGCGCGCCGAGAGCAGCGGC
CGGGAAGGGGCGGTGCGGGAGGCGGGGTGTGGGGCGGTAGTGTGGGCCCTGTTCCTGCCCGCGCGGTGTT
CCGCATTCTGCAAGCCTCCGGAGCGCACGTCGGCAGTCGGCTCCCTCGTTGACCGAATCACCGACCTCTC
TCCCCAGGGGGATCCACCGGTGCCACCATGGTGAGCAAGGGCGAGGAGGATAACATGGCCATCATCAAGG
AGTTCATGCGCTTCAAGGTGCACATGGAGGGCTCCGTGAACGGCCACGAGTTCGAGATCGAGGGCGAGGG
CGAGGGCCGCCCCTACGAGGGCACCCAGACCGCCAAGCTGAAGGTGACCAAGGGTGGCCCCCTGCCCTTC
GCCTGGGACATCCTGTCCCCTCAGTTCATGTACGGCTCCAAGGCCTACGTGAAGCACCCCGCCGACATCC
CCGACTACTTGAAGCTGTCCTTCCCCGAGGGCTTCAAGTGGGAGCGCGTGATGAACTTCGAGGACGGCGG
CGTGGTGACCGTGACCCAGGACTCCTCCCTGCAGGACGGCGAGTTCATCTACAAGGTGAAGCTGCGCGGC
ACCAACTTCCCCTCCGACGGCCCCGTAATGCAGAAGAAGACCATGGGCTGGGAGGCCTCCTCCGAGCGGA
TGTACCCCGAGGACGGCGCCCTGAAGGGCGAGATCAAGCAGAGGCTGAAGCTGAAGGACGGCGGCCACTA
CGACGCTGAGGTCAAGACCACCTACAAGGCCAAGAAGCCCGTGCAGCTGCCCGGCGCCTACAACGTCAAC
ATCAAGTTGGACATCACCTCCCACAACGAGGACTACACCATCGTGGAACAGTACGAACGCGCCGAGGGCC
GCCACTCCACCGGCGGCATGGACGAGCTGTACAAGTAAGAATTCGATATCAAGCTTATCGATAATCAACC
TCTGGATTACAAAATTTGTGAAAGATTGACTGGTATTCTTAACTATGTTGCTCCTTTTACGCTATGTGGA
TACGCTGCTTTAATGCCTTTGTATCATGCTATTGCTTCCCGTATGGCTTTCATTTTCTCCTCCTTGTATA
AATCCTGGTTGCTGTCTCTTTATGAGGAGTTGTGGCCCGTTGTCAGGCAACGTGGCGTGGTGTGCACTGT
GTTTGCTGACGCAACCCCCACTGGTTGGGGCATTGCCACCACCTGTCAGCTCCTTTCCGGGACTTTCGCT
TTCCCCCTCCCTATTGCCACGGCGGAACTCATCGCCGCCTGCCTTGCCCGCTGCTGGACAGGGGCTCGGC
TGTTGGGCACTGACAATTCCGTGGTGTTGTCGGGGAAATCATCGTCCTTTCCTTGGCTGCTCGCCTGTGT
TGCCACCTGGATTCTGCGCGGGACGTCCTTCTGCTACGTCCCTTCGGCCCTCAATCCAGCGGACCTTCCT
TCCCGCGGCCTGCTGCCGGCTCTGCGGCCTCTTCCGCGTCTTCGCCTTCGCCCTCAGACGAGTCGGATCT
CCCTTTGGGCCGCCTCCCCGCATCGATACCGTCGACCTCGAGGTTCGCTTTAAGACCAATGACTTACAAG
GCAGCTGTAGATCTTAGCCACTTTTTAAAAGAAAAGGGGGGACTGGAAGGGCTAATTCACTCCCAACGAA
GACAAGATGGGATCAATTCACCATGGGAATAACTTCGTATAGCATACATTATACGAAGTTATGCTGCTTT
TTGCTTGTACTGGGTCTCTCTGGTTAGACCAGATCTGAGCCTGGGAGCTCTCTGGCTAACTAGGGAACCC
ACTGCTTAAGCCTCAATAAAGCTTGCCTTGAGTGCTTCAAGTAGTGTGTGCCCGTCTGTTGTGTGACTCT
GGTAACTAGAGATCCCTCAGACCCTTTTAGTCAGTGTGGAAAATCTCTAGCAGCATCTAGTTGAATCGCC
AGTGTGTCGAGCTAGCAGATCTTTTTCCCTCTGCCAAAAATTATGGGGACATCATGAAGCCCCTTGAGCA
TCTGACTTCTGGCTAATAAAGGAAATTTATTTTCATTGCAATAGTGTGTTGGAATTTTTTGTGTCTCTCA
CTCGGAAGGACATATGGGAGGGCAAATCATTTAAAACATCAGAATGAGTATTTGGTTTAGAGTTTGGCAA
CATATGCCATATGCTGGCTGCCATGAACAAAGGTGGCTATAAAGAGGTCATCAGTATATGAAACAGCCCC
CTGCTGTCCATTCCTTATTCCATAGAAAAGCCTTGACTTGAGGTTAGATTTTTTTTATATTTTGTTTTGT
GTTATTTTTTTCTTTAACATCCCTAAAATTTTCCTTACATGTTTTACTAGCCAGATTTTTCCTCCTCTCC
TGACTACTCCCAGTCATAGCTGTCCCTCTTCTCTTATGAAGATCCCTCGACCTGCAGCCCAAGCTTGGCG
TAATCATGGTCATAGCTGTTTCCTGTGTGAAATTGTTATCCGCTCACAATTCCACACAACATACGAGCCG
GAAGCATAAAGTGTAAAGCCTGGGGTGCCTAATGAGTGAGCTAACTCACATTAATTGCGTTGCGCTCACT
GCCCGCTTTCCAGTCGGGAAACCTGTCGTGCCAGCGGATCCGCATCTCAATTAGTCAGCAACCATAGTCC
CGCCCCTAACTCCGCCCATCCCGCCCCTAACTCCGCCCAGTTCCGCCCATTCTCCGCCCCATGGCTGACT
AATTTTTTTTATTTATGCAGAGGCCGAGGCCGCCTCGGCCTCTGAGCTATTCCAGAAGTAGTGAGGAGGC
TTTTTTGGAGGCCTAGGCTTTTGCAAAAAGCTAACTTGTTTATTGCAGCTTATAATGGTTACAAATAAAG
CAATAGCATCACAAATTTCACAAATAAAGCATTTTTTTCACTGCATTCTAGTTGTGGTTTGTCCAAACTC
ATCAATGTATCTTATCATGTCTGGATCCGCTGCATTAATGAATCGGCCAACGCGCGGGGAGAGGCGGTTT
GCGTATTGGGCGCTCTTCCGCTTCCTCGCTCACTGACTCGCTGCGCTCGGTCGTTCGGCTGCGGCGAGCG
GTATCAGCTCACTCAAAGGCGGTAATACGGTTATCCACAGAATCAGGGGATAACGCAGGAAAGAACATGT
GAGCAAAAGGCCAGCAAAAGGCCAGGAACCGTAAAAAGGCCGCGTTGCTGGCGTTTTTCCATAGGCTCCG
CCCCCCTGACGAGCATCACAAAAATCGACGCTCAAGTCAGAGGTGGCGAAACCCGACAGGACTATAAAGA
TACCAGGCGTTTCCCCCTGGAAGCTCCCTCGTGCGCTCTCCTGTTCCGACCCTGCCGCTTACCGGATACC
TGTCCGCCTTTCTCCCTTCGGGAAGCGTGGCGCTTTCTCAATGCTCACGCTGTAGGTATCTCAGTTCGGT
GTAGGTCGTTCGCTCCAAGCTGGGCTGTGTGCACGAACCCCCCGTTCAGCCCGACCGCTGCGCCTTATCC
GGTAACTATCGTCTTGAGTCCAACCCGGTAAGACACGACTTATCGCCACTGGCAGCAGCCACTGGTAACA
GGATTAGCAGAGCGAGGTATGTAGGCGGTGCTACAGAGTTCTTGAAGTGGTGGCCTAACTACGGCTACAC
TAGAAGGACAGTATTTGGTATCTGCGCTCTGCTGAAGCCAGTTACCTTCGGAAAAAGAGTTGGTAGCTCT
TGATCCGGCAAACAAACCACCGCTGGTAGCGGTGGTTTTTTTGTTTGCAAGCAGCAGATTACGCGCAGAA
AAAAAGGATCTCAAGAAGATCCTTTGATCTTTTCTACGGGGTCTGACGCTCAGTGGAACGAAAACTCACG
TTAAGGGATTTTGGTCATGAGATTATCAAAAAGGATCTTCACCTAGATCCTTTTAAATTAAAAATGAAGT
TTTAAATCAATCTAAAGTATATATGAGTAAACTTGGTCTGACAGTTACCAATGCTTAATCAGTGAGGCAC
CTATCTCAGCGATCTGTCTATTTCGTTCATCCATAGTTGCCTGACTCCCCGTCGTGTAGATAACTACGAT
ACGGGAGGGCTTACCATCTGGCCCCAGTGCTGCAATGATACCGCGAGACCCACGCTCACCGGCTCCAGAT
TTATCAGCAATAAACCAGCCAGCCGGAAGGGCCGAGCGCAGAAGTGGTCCTGCAACTTTATCCGCCTCCA
TCCAGTCTATTAATTGTTGCCGGGAAGCTAGAGTAAGTAGTTCGCCAGTTAATAGTTTGCGCAACGTTGT
TGCCATTGCTACAGGCATCGTGGTGTCACGCTCGTCGTTTGGTATGGCTTCATTCAGCTCCGGTTCCCAA
CGATCAAGGCGAGTTACATGATCCCCCATGTTGTGCAAAAAAGCGGTTAGCTCCTTCGGTCCTCCGATCG
TTGTCAGAAGTAAGTTGGCCGCAGTGTTATCACTCATGGTTATGGCAGCACTGCATAATTCTCTTACTGT
CATGCCATCCGTAAGATGCTTTTCTGTGACTGGTGAGTACTCAACCAAGTCATTCTGAGAATAGTGTATG
CGGCGACCGAGTTGCTCTTGCCCGGCGTCAATACGGGATAATACCGCGCCACATAGCAGAACTTTAAAAG
TGCTCATCATTGGAAAACGTTCTTCGGGGCGAAAACTCTCAAGGATCTTACCGCTGTTGAGATCCAGTTC
GATGTAACCCACTCGTGCACCCAACTGATCTTCAGCATCTTTTACTTTCACCAGCGTTTCTGGGTGAGCA
AAAACAGGAAGGCAAAATGCCGCAAAAAAGGGAATAAGGGCGACACGGAAATGTTGAATACTCATACTCT
TCCTTTTTCAATATTATTGAAGCATTTATCAGGGTTATTGTCTCATGAGCGGATACATATTTGAATGTAT
TTAGAAAAATAAACAAATAGGGGTTCCGCGCACATTTCCCCGAAAAGTGCCACCTG
Features (pLannotate 1.2.2; 35 found; start..end, strand, type, name):
      4..383     +  enhancer       CMV enhancer: human cytomegalovirus immediate early enhancer
    385..642     +  LTR            5' LTR (truncated): truncated 5' long terminal repeat (LTR) from HIV-1
    689..814     +  misc_feature   HIV-1 Ψ: packaging signal of human immunodeficiency virus type 1
    798..1157    +  CDS            HIV-1 gag (fragment): gag protein from human immunodeficiency virus 1; gag
   1306..1423    +  misc_feature   cPPT/CTS: central polypurine tract and central termination sequence of HIV-1
   1566..1649    +  CDS            vif (fragment): VIF_HV1BR - Experimental evidence at protein level: Swiss-Prot protein existence level 1. Counteracts the innate antiviral activity of host APOBEC3F and APOBEC3G. Forms a complex with host APOBEC3F and APOBEC3G thus preventing the entry of these lethally hypermutating enzymes into progeny virions. Recruits an active E3 ubiquitin ligase complex composed of elongin BC, CUL5, and RBX2 to induce polyubiquitination of APOBEC3G and APOBEC3F. In turn, they are directed to the 26S proteasome for degradation. Vif interaction with APOBEC3G also blocks its cytidine deaminase activity in a proteasome-inde
   1783..2016    +  misc_feature   RRE: The Rev response element (RRE) of HIV-1 allows for Rev-dependent mRNA export from the nucleus to the cytoplasm.
   2393..2493    +  CDS            Rev (fragment): human immunodeficiency virus 1 (HIV-1) Rev protein; rev; enhances nuclear export of unspliced and incompletely spliced viral mRNAs
   2522..2542    +  protein_bind   attB4: mutant version of attB; core recombination site for the Gateway® BP reaction BP Clonase™
   2526..2645    +  protein_bind   attR1: mutant version of attR; recombination site for the Gateway® LR reaction LR Clonase™
   2670..2700    +  promoter       lac UV5 promoter: E. coli lac promoter with an "up" mutation
   2724..2753    +  promoter       cat promoter (fragment): promoter of the E. coli cat gene encoding chloramphenicol acetyltransferase
   2754..3435    +  CDS            CmR (fragment): chloramphenicol acetyltransferase confers resistance to chloramphenicol
   3592..3750    +  CDS            ccdA (fragment): CCDA_ECO57 - Also known as H, letA. Experimental evidence at protein level: Swiss-Prot protein existence level 1. Antitoxin component of a type II toxin-antitoxin (TA) system which inhibits the post-segregational killing (PSK) of plasmid-free cells, also referred to as a plasmid addiction system. Binds to and blocks the activity of CcdB; will also remove bound CcdB protein from the CcdB-GyrA complex by forming a CcdA-CcdB complex, a process termed rejuvenation. Functions as a transcriptional corepressor for the ccdAB operon, repression also requires CcdB (By similarity). From Escherichia coli
   3755..4057    +  CDS            ccdB: CCDB_ECOLI - Also known as G, letB, letD. Experimental evidence at protein level: Swiss-Prot protein existence level 1. Toxic component of a type II toxin-antitoxin (TA) system, functioning in plasmid maintainence. Responsible for the post- segregational killing (PSK) of plasmid-free cells, also referred to as a plasmid addiction system. Half-life of over 2 hours. Cell killing by CcdB is accompanied by filamentation, defects in chromosome and plasmid segregation, defects in cell division, formation of anucleate cells, decreased DNA synthesis and plasmid loss. Interferes with the activity of DN
   4115..4239    -  protein_bind   attR2: mutant version of attR; recombination site for the Gateway® LR reaction LR Clonase™
   4257..4767    +  promoter       hPGK promoter: human phosphoglycerate kinase 1 promoter
   4788..5495    +  CDS            mCherry: mCherry is a basic (constitutively fluorescent) red fluorescent protein published in 2004, derived from Discosoma sp.. It is reported to be a very rapidly-maturing monomer with low acid sensitivity.
   5499..5523    +  misc_feature   MCS (fragment): pBluescript multiple cloning site
   5523..6111    +  misc_feature   WPRE: woodchuck hepatitis virus posttranscriptional regulatory element
   6119..6238    +  CDS            nef (fragment): NEF_HV1LA - Experimental evidence at protein level: Swiss-Prot protein existence level 1. Extracellular Nef protein targets CD4(+) T-lymphocytes for apoptosis by interacting with CXCR4 surface receptors. From Human immunodeficiency virus type 1 group M subtype B (isolate Lai) (HIV-1).
   6259..6292    +  protein_bind   loxP: Cre-mediated recombination occurs in the 8-bp core sequence (GCATACAT). Cre recombinase
   6312..6492    +  LTR            5' LTR (truncated): truncated 5' long terminal repeat (LTR) from HIV-1
   6595..6650    +  polyA_signal   β-globin poly(A) signal: rabbit β-globin polyadenylation signal (Gil and Proudfoot, 1987)
   7033..7049    -  protein_bind   lac operator: The lac repressor binds to the lac operator to inhibit transcription in E. coli. This inhibition can be relieved by adding lactose or isopropyl-β-D-thiogalactopyranoside (IPTG). lac repressor encoded by lacI
   7057..7087    -  promoter       lac promoter: promoter for the E. coli lac operon
   7102..7123    -  protein_bind   CAP binding site: CAP binding activates transcription in the presence of cAMP. E. coli catabolite activator protein
   7136..7175    -  CDS            lacI (fragment): lac repressor; lacI; The lac repressor binds to the lac operator to inhibit transcription in E. coli. This inhibition can be relieved by adding lactose or isopropyl-β-D-thiogalactopyranoside (IPTG).
   7182..7204    +  promoter       SV40 promoter (fragment): SV40 enhancer and early promoter
   7228..7363    +  rep_origin     SV40 ori: SV40 origin of replication
   7383..7517    +  polyA_signal   SV40 poly(A) signal: SV40 polyadenylation signal
   7519..7573    -  CDS            lacI (fragment): lac repressor; lacI; The lac repressor binds to the lac operator to inhibit transcription in E. coli. This inhibition can be relieved by adding lactose or isopropyl-β-D-thiogalactopyranoside (IPTG).
   7756..8344    -  rep_origin     ori: high-copy-number ColE1/pMB1/pBR322/pUC origin of replication
   8515..9375    -  CDS            AmpR: β-lactamase; bla; confers resistance to ampicillin, carbenicillin, and related antibiotics
   9376..9480    -  promoter       AmpR promoter: bla
