[The description below was written by a language model from this plasmid's Addgene catalogue record and pLannotate feature annotations shown in this document.]
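Description:
pCWX-R4-DEST-R2-PC is an empty HIV-1-based lentiviral Gateway destination vector of 9,506 bp, built on the pCWX-DEST backbone. It replicates in E. coli from a high-copy ColE1/pUC-type origin and carries an ampicillin resistance gene on the backbone. A chloramphenicol resistance gene and the ccdB toxin gene sit inside the Gateway cassette. Because ccdB kills standard strains, the unrecombined plasmid is maintained in a ccdB-tolerant host under dual chloramphenicol and ampicillin selection.

The viral transfer unit begins with a CMV enhancer fused to a truncated 5' LTR, an arrangement generally used for Tat-independent production of genomic RNA. It is followed by the Ψ packaging signal with a partial gag fragment, the cPPT/CTS, and the RRE for Rev-dependent nuclear export. The destination cassette comes next. Its name indicates attR4 and attR2 sites, although the automated annotation labels the upstream site attB4/attR1. This R4/R2 pairing suggests that the cassette is replaced by multisite LR recombination, for example with a promoter plus a gene of interest, but the record does not specify the entry clones.

Downstream of the cassette, a human PGK promoter drives mCherry as a fixed red fluorescent marker of transduced cells, which probably accounts for the "PC" in the name. A WPRE follows to enhance transcript expression. The 3' LTR is truncated, consistent with a self-inactivating design, and is preceded by a loxP site. If that site is copied to both LTRs during reverse transcription, Cre could excise the integrated provirus. A rabbit β-globin poly(A) signal lies beyond the LTR, and the backbone also contains an SV40 origin. The vector is intended for building custom lentiviral expression constructs with a built-in mCherry reporter.
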