Addgene plasmid #45958: pCWX-R4-DEST-R2-PC
Purpose: (Empty Backbone)
Depositing lab: Patrick Salmon. Publication: Lentiviral vectors. Giry-Laterriere M, Verhoeyen E, Salmon P. Methods Mol Biol. 2011;737:183-209. doi: 10.1007/978-1-61779-095-9_8. PubMed 21590398.
Backbone
  Vector backbone: pCWX-DEST
  Backbone size (bp): 9506
  Vector type: Lentiviral
Growth in bacteria
  Bacterial resistance: Chloramphenicol and Ampicillin, 25 & 100 μg/mL
  Growth temperature: 37°C
  Growth strain: ccdB Survival
  Copy number: High Copy
Gene/Insert
  Cloning method: Gateway Cloning
Terms and licenses: Academic/Nonprofit Terms; Industry Terms: Not Available to Industry
Depositor comments: More information can be found at http://medweb2.unige.ch/salmon/lentilab/lentivectors.html
How to cite: pCWX-R4-DEST-R2-PC was a gift from Patrick Salmon (Addgene plasmid # 45958)
