>Addgene plasmid #45958 | pCWX-R4-DEST-R2-PC | addgene partial sequence | sequence record 68006 | hPGK-F 5'-GTGTTCCGCATTCTGCAAG-3'
GTCGGCAGTCGGCTCCCTCGTTGACCGAATCACCGACCTCTCTCCCCAGGGGGATCCACCGGTGCCGTGA
GCAAGGGCGAGGAGGATAACATGGCCATCATCAAGGAGTTCATGCGCTTCAAGGTGCACATGGAGGGCTC
CGTGAACGGCCACGAGTTCGAGATCGAGGGCGAGGGCGAGGGCCGCCCCTACGAGGGCACCCAGACCGCC
AAGCTGAAGGTGACCAAGGGTGGCCCCCTGCCCTTCGCCTGGGACATCCTGTCCCCTCAGTTCATGTACG
GCTCCAAGGCCTACGTGAAGCACCCCGCCGACATCCCCGACTACTTGAAGCTGTCCTTCCCCGAGGGCTT
CAAGTGGGAGCGCGTGATGAACTTCGAGGACGGCGGCGTGGTGACCGTGACCCAGGACTCCTCCCTGCAG
GACGGCGAGTTCATCTACAAGGTGAAGCTGCGCGGCACCAACTTCCCCTCCGACGGCCCCGTAATGCAGA
AGAAGACCATGGGCTGGGAGGCCTCCTCCGAGCGGATGTACCCCGAGGACGGCGCCCTGAAGGGCGAGAT
CAAGCAGAGGCTGAAGCTGAAGGACGGCGGCCACTACGACGCTGAGGTCAAGACCACCTACAAGGCCAAG
AAGCCCGTGCAGCTGCCCGGCGCCTACAACGTCAACATCAAGTTGGACATCACCTCCCACAACGAGGACT
ACACCATCGTGGAACAGTACGAACGCGCCGAGGGCCGCCACTCCACCGGCGGCATGGACGAGCTGTACAA
GTAATAGGAATTCGATATCAAGCTTATCGATAATCAACCTCTGGATTACAAAATTTGTGAAGATTGACTG
G
