>Addgene plasmid #45958 | pCWX-R4-DEST-R2-PC | addgene partial sequence | sequence record 68009 | ccdb-fwd 5'-GCATGATGACCACCGATATG-3'
CGGTCTCCGTTATCGGGGAAGAAGTGGCTGATCTCAGCCACCGCGAAAATGACATCAAAAACGCCATTAA
CCTGATGTTCTGGGGAATATAAATGTCAGGCTCCCTTATACACAGCCAGTCTGCAGGTCGAGCAGATCTG
CTCGACCATAGTGACTGGATATGTTGTGTTTTACAGTATTATGTAGTCTGTTTTTTATGCAAAATCTAAT
TTAATATATTGATATTTATATCATTTTACGTTTCTCGTTCAGCTTTCTTGTACAAAGTGGTGATAATCGA
ATTCCACGGGGTTGGGGTTGCGCCTTTTCCAAGGCAGCCCTGGGTTTGCGCAGGGACGCGGCTGCTCTGG
GCGTGGTTCCGGGAAACGCAGCGGCGCCGACCCTGGGTCTCGCACATTCTTCACGTCCGTTCGCAGCGTC
ACCCGGATCTTCGCCGCTACCCTTGTGGGCCCCCCGGCGACGCTTCCTGCTCCGCCCCTAAGTCGGGAAG
GTTCCTTGCGGTTCGCGGCGTGCCGGACGTGACAAACGGAAGCCGCACGTCTCACTAGTACCCTCGCAGA
CGGACAGCGCCAGGGAGCAATGGCAGCGCGCCGACCGCGATGGGCTGTGGCCAATAGCGGCTGCTCAGCA
GGGCGCGCCGAGAGCAGCGGCCGGGAAGGGGCGGTGCGGGAGGCGGGGTGTGGGGCGGTAGTGTGGGCCC
TGTTCCTGCCCGCGCGGTGTTCCGCATTCTGCAAGCCTCCGGAGCGCACGTCGGCAGTCGGCTCCCTCGT
TGACCGAATCACCGACCTCTCTCCCCAGGGGGATCCACCGGTGCCGTGAGCAAGGGCGAGGAGGATAACA
TGGCCATCATCAAGGAGTTCATGCGCTTCAAGGTGCACATGGAGG
