>Addgene plasmid #45958 | pCWX-R4-DEST-R2-PC | addgene partial sequence | sequence record 68014 | CAT-R 5'-GCAACTGACTGAAATGCCTC-3'
GATGCCATTGGGATATATCAACGGTGGTATATCCAGTGATTTTTTTCTCCATTTTAGCTTCCTTAGCTCC
TGAAAATCTCGACGGATCCTAACTCAAAATCCACACATTATACGAGCCGGAAGCATAAAGTGTAAAGCCT
GGGGTGCCTAATGCGGCCGCCATAGTGACTGGATATGTTGTGTTTTACAGTATTATGTAGTCTGTTTTTT
ATGCAAAATCTAATTTAATATATTGATATTTATATCATTTTACGTTTCTCGTTCAACTTTTCTATACAAA
GTTGATCCGATAATCACTAGATACCGTCGAGATCCGTTCACTAATCGAATGGATCTGTCTCTGTCTCTCT
CTCCACCTTCTTCTTCTATTCCTTCGGGCCTGTCGGGTCCCCTCGGGGTTGGGAGGTGGGTCTGAAACGA
TAATGGTGAATATCCCTGCCTAACTCTATTCACTATAGAAAGTACAGCAAAAACTATTCTTAAACCTACC
AAGCCTCCTACTATCATTATGAATAATTTTATATACCACAGCCAATTTGTTATGTTAAACCAATTCCACA
AACTTGCCCATTTATCTAATTCCAATAATTCTTGTTCATTCTTTTCTTGCTGGTTTTGCGATTCTTCAAT
TAAGGAGTGTATTAAGCTTGTGTAATTGTTAATTTCTCTGTCCCACTCCATCCAGGTCGTGTGATTCCAA
ATCTGTTCCAGAGATTTATTACTCCAACTAGCATTCCAAGGCACAGCAGTGGTGCAAATGAGTTTTCCAG
AGCAACCCCAAATCCCCAGGAGCTGTTGATCCTTTAGGTATCTTTCCACAGCCAGGATTCTTGCCTGGAG
CTGCTTGATGCCCCAGACTGTGAGTTGCAACAGATGCTGTT
